>Addgene plasmid #56310 | Clover2-CytERM-N-17 | depositor partial sequence | sequence record 87214 | insert sequence
GATCCGCTAGCGCTACCGGACTCAGATCTGGTACCCCTTGCAGCTTCCAGTTGTCAGGAAGAGAAGGCTC
CCATGGATCCTGTGGTGGTGCTGGGGCTCTGTCTCTCCTGTTTGCTTCTCCTTTCACTCTGGAAACAGAG
CTATGGGGGAGGGAAGCTTCGAATTCTGCAGTCGACGGTACCGCGGGCCCGGGATCCACCGGTCGCCACC
ATGGTGAGCAAGGGCGAGGAGCTGTTCACCGGGGTGGTGCCCATCCTGGTCGAGCTGGACGGCGACGTAA
ACGGCCACAAGTTCAGCGTCCGCGGCGAGGGCGAGGGCGATGCCACCAACGGCAAGCTGACCCTGAAGTT
CATCTGCACCACCGGCAAGCTGCCCGTGCCCTGGCCCACCCTCGTGACCACCTTCGGCTACGGCGTGGCC
TGCTTCAGCCGCTACCCCGACCACATGAAGCAGCACGACTTCTTCAAGTCCGCCATGCCCGAAGGCTACG
TCCAGGAGCGCACCATCTCTTTCAAGGACGACGGTACCTACAAGACCCGCGCCGAGGTGAAGTTCGAGGG
CGACACCCTGGTGAACCGCATCGAGCTGAAGGGCATCGACTTCAAGGAGGACGGCAACATCCTGGGGCAC
AAGCTGGAGTACAACTTCAACAGCCACTACGTCTATATCACGGCCGACAAGCAGAAGAACAGCATCAAGG
CTAACTTCAAGATCCGCCACAACGTTGAGGACGGCAGCGTGCAGCTCGCCGACCACTACCAGCAGAACAC
CCCCATCGGCGACGGCCCCGTGCTGCTGCCCGACAACCACTACCTGAGCCATCAGTCCGCCCTGAGCAAA
GACCCCAACGAGAAGCGCGATCACATGGTCCTGCTGGAGTTCGTGACCGCCGCCGGGATCACTCTCGGCA
TGGACGAGCTGTACAAGTAAGCGGCCGCGACTCTAGATCATAATCAGCCATACCACATTTGTAGAGGTTT
TACTTGCTTTAAAAACCTCCCACACCTCCC
