>Addgene plasmid #56310 | Clover2-CytERM-N-17 | addgene partial sequence | sequence record 115093 | CMV-F 5'-CGCAAATGGGCGGTAGGCGTG-3'
ACCGTCAGATCCGCTAGCGCTACCGGAACTCAGATCTGGTACCCCTTGCAGCTTCCAGTTGTCAGGAAGA
GAAGGCTCCCATGGATCCTGTGGTGGTGCTGGGGCTCTGTCTCTCCTGTTTGCTTCTCCTTTCACTCTGG
AAACAGAGCTATGGGGGAGGGAAGCTTCGAATTCTGCAGTCGACGGTACCGCGGGCCCGGGATCCACCGG
TCGCCACCATGGTGAGCAAGGGCGAGGAGCTGTTCACCGGGGTGGTGCCCATCCTGGTCGAGCTGGACGG
CGACGTAAACGGCCACAAGTTCAGCGTCCGCGGCGAGGGCGAGGGCGATGCCACCAACGGCAAGCTGACC
CTGAAGTTCATCTGCACCACCGGCAAGCTGCCCGTGCCCTGGCCCACCCTCGTGACCACCTTCGGCTACG
GCGTGGCCTGCTTCAGCCGCTACCCCGACCACATGAAGCAGCACGACTTCTTCAAGTCCGCCATGCCCGA
AGGCTACGTCCAGGAGCGCACCATCTCTTTCAAGGACGACGGTACCTACAAGACCCGCGCCGAGGTGAAG
TTCGAGGGCGACACCCTGGTGAACCGCATCGAGCTGAAGGGCATCGACTTCAAGGAGGACGGCAACATCC
TGGGGCACAAGCTGGAGTACAACTTCAACAGCCACTACGTCTATATCACGGCCGACAAGCAGAAGAACAG
CATCAAGGCTAACTTCAAGATCCGCCACAACGTTGAGGACGGCAGCGTGCAGCTCGCCGACCACTACCAG
CAGAACACCCCCATCGGCGACGGCCCCGTGCTGCTGCCCGACAACCACTA
