>Addgene plasmid #56310 | Clover2-CytERM-N-17 | addgene partial sequence | sequence record 115094 | CMV-F 5'-CGCAAATGGGCGGTAGGCGTG-3'
ACCGTCAGATCCGCTAGCGCTACCGGACTCAGATCTGGTACCCCTTGCAGCTTCCAGTTGTCAGGAAGAG
AAGGCTCCCATGGATCCTGTGGTGGTGCTGGGGCTCTGTCTCTCCTGTTTGCTTCTCCTTTCACTCTGGA
AACAGAGCTATGGGGGAGGGAAGCTTCGAATTCTGCAGTCGACGGTACCGCGGGCCCGGGATCCACCGGT
CGCCACCATGGTGAGCAAGGGCGAGGAGCTGTTCACCGGGGTGGTGCCCATCCTGGTCGAGCTGGACGGC
GACGTAAACGGCCACAAGTTCAGCGTCCGCGGCGAGGGCGAGGGCGATGCCACCAACGGCAAGCTGACCC
TGAAGTTCATCTGCACCACCGGCAAGCTGCCCGTGCCCTGGCCCACCCTCGTGACCACCTTCGGCTACGG
CGTGGCCTGCTTCAGCCGCTACCCCGACCACATGAAGCAGCACGACTTCTTCAAGTCCGCCATGCCCGAA
GGCTACGTCCAGGAGCGCACCATCTCTTTCAAGGACGACGGTACCTACAAGACCCGCGCCGAGGTGAAGT
TCGAGGGCGACACCCTGGTGAACCGCATCGAGCTGAAGGGCATCGACTTCAAGGAGGACGGCAACATCCT
GGGGCACAAGCTGGAGTACAACTTCAACAGCCACTACGTCTATATCACGGCCGACAAGCAGAAGAACAGC
ATCAAGGCTAACTTCAAGATCCGCCACAACGTTGAGGACGGCAGCGTGCAGCTCGCCGACCACTACCAGC
AGAACACCCCCATCGGCGACGGCCCCGTGCTGCTGCCCGACAACCACTA
