[The description below was written by a language model from this plasmid's Addgene catalogue record.]
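Description:
Clover2-CytERM-N-17 is a mammalian expression plasmid built on the Clover2-N1 backbone (about 4.75 kb without the insert), an N1-style fusion vector in which a gene of interest is placed upstream of the fluorescent protein coding sequence. It is maintained in E. coli as a high-copy plasmid under kanamycin selection, and it carries a neomycin resistance marker so that transfected mammalian cells can be selected with G418. The record does not include a feature table, so the replication origin and the exact arrangement of the marker cassette are not stated, although the listed 3′ sequencing primer implies an SV40 polyadenylation signal downstream of the fusion.

The insert is CytERM, a sequence derived from cytochrome P450 that directs the fusion to the endoplasmic reticulum. The source species and the extent of the cytochrome P450 fragment are not given in the record. Expression is driven by the CMV promoter, a strong constitutive promoter in most mammalian cell lines, and Clover2 is fused to the C terminus of CytERM. The "N-17" in the name probably refers to the fusion orientation and linker length, but the record does not confirm this. Clover2 is a green fluorescent protein, recorded here with excitation at 505 nm and emission at 515 nm. The stated purpose is endoplasmic reticulum localization, so the construct serves as a fluorescent ER marker for imaging transfected mammalian cells, either transiently or after G418 selection of stable lines.
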