Addgene plasmid #56310: Clover2-CytERM-N-17
Purpose: Localization: Endoplasmic Reticulum, Excitation: 505, Emission: 515
Depositing lab: Michael Davidson. Depositing organization: Florida State University, Tallahassee.
Backbone
  Vector backbone: Clover2-N1
  Backbone size w/o insert (bp): 4750
  Vector type: Mammalian Expression
  Selectable markers: Neomycin (select with G418)
Growth in bacteria
  Bacterial resistance: Kanamycin, 50 μg/mL
  Growth temperature: 37°C
  Growth strain: DH5alpha
  Copy number: High Copy
Gene/Insert
  Gene/Insert name: CytERM (alt names: Cytochrome p450; NM_001171120.1)
  Promoter: CMV
  Tag / fusion protein: Clover2 (C terminal on backbone)
  Cloning method: Unknown
  Sequencing primers: 5′ CMV-F; 3′ SV40pA-R
Terms and licenses: Academic/Nonprofit Terms; Industry Terms
Depositor comments: Cytochrome p450 . Excitation = 505; Emission = 515
How to cite: Clover2-CytERM-N-17 was a gift from Michael Davidson (Addgene plasmid # 56310 ; http://n2t.net/addgene:56310 ; RRID:Addgene_56310)
